Addgene plasmid #215996: AA070
Purpose: Fragmid fragment: (Selection) violet-excited GFP
Depositing lab: John Doench. Depositing organization: Broad Institute. Publication: Modular vector assembly enables rapid assessment of emerging CRISPR technologies. McGee AV, Liu YV, Griffith AL, Szegletes ZM, Wen B, Kraus C, Miller NW, Steger RJ, Escude Velasco B, Bosch JA, Zirin JD, Viswanatha R, Sontheimer EJ, Goodale A, Greene MA, Green TM, Doench JG. Cell Genom. 2024 Mar 13;4(3):100519. doi: 10.1016/j.xgen.2024.100519. PubMed 38484704.
Backbone
  Vector backbone: pUC57-Kan
  Vector type: Fragment
Growth in bacteria
  Bacterial resistance: Kanamycin, 50 μg/mL
  Growth temperature: 37°C
  Growth strain: DH5alpha
  Copy number: Unknown
Gene/Insert
  Gene/Insert name: Start; VexGFP_v1.1
  Species: Other
  Cloning method: Unknown
Resource information
  A portion of this plasmid was derived from a plasmid made by: Genscript ID: U523QGD140-6
Terms and licenses: Academic/Nonprofit Terms; Industry Terms: Not Available to Industry
Depositor comments: Please visit https://www.biorxiv.org/content/10.1101/2023.10.25.564061v1 for bioRxiv preprint.
How to cite: AA070 was a gift from John Doench (Addgene plasmid # 215996 ; http://n2t.net/addgene:215996 ; RRID:Addgene_215996)
