[The description below was written by a language model from this plasmid's Addgene catalogue record and pLannotate feature annotations shown in this document.]
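Description:
AA070 is a small (about 3.3 kb) "fragment" plasmid from the Fragmid modular vector assembly toolkit. It is built on the pUC57-Kan cloning backbone and is intended as a donor of a single part rather than as a functional expression vector. It is propagated in E. coli using the high-copy ColE1/pUC-type origin and selected with kanamycin through the aph(3')-Ia resistance gene. The remaining annotated backbone elements are typical pUC57 remnants: fragments of bom, rop and lacI, and the lac promoter, operator and CAP binding site flanking a disrupted lacZα segment, which marks the cloning region where the insert sits.

The payload is recorded as "Start; VexGFP_v1.1", a violet-excited GFP variant catalogued in the toolkit's "Selection" module. The name suggests that the fragment supplies its own start codon for the open reading frame. The automated annotation labels the roughly 720 bp coding sequence as mammalian codon-optimized PA-GFP. This most likely reflects close sequence similarity among GFP derivatives rather than the depositor's intended identity, so the catalogue name should take precedence. No eukaryotic promoter, polyadenylation signal or other mammalian regulatory element is annotated around the insert, which fits its role as a promoterless part that gains expression context only after being combined with other modules in a destination vector. The record does not describe the flanking assembly sites or the cloning method.

In use, the fragment would provide a fluorescent marker, excited by violet light, for identifying or sorting cells that carry an assembled construct. The associated work applies the system to the rapid building and testing of CRISPR technology vectors.
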