Features (pLannotate 1.2.2; 10 found; start..end, strand, type, name):
    137..236     +  misc_feature   bom (fragment): basis of mobility region from pBR322
    242..399     -  CDS            lacZα (fragment): LacZα fragment of β-galactosidase; lacZ fragment
    450..1166    +  CDS            PA-GFP: photoactivatable GFP variant (Patterson et al., 2002) mammalian codon-optimized
   1262..1278    -  protein_bind   lac operator: The lac repressor binds to the lac operator to inhibit transcription in E. coli. This inhibition can be relieved by adding lactose or isopropyl-β-D-thiogalactopyranoside (IPTG). lac repressor encoded by lacI
   1286..1316    -  promoter       lac promoter: promoter for the E. coli lac operon
   1331..1352    -  protein_bind   CAP binding site: CAP binding activates transcription in the presence of cAMP. E. coli catabolite activator protein
   1365..1457    -  CDS            lacI (fragment): lac repressor; lacI; The lac repressor binds to the lac operator to inhibit transcription in E. coli. This inhibition can be relieved by adding lactose or isopropyl-β-D-thiogalactopyranoside (IPTG).
   1640..2228    -  rep_origin     ori: high-copy-number ColE1/pMB1/pBR322/pUC origin of replication
   2406..3215    -  CDS            KanR: aminoglycoside phosphotransferase; aph(3')-Ia; confers resistance to kanamycin in bacteria or G418 (Geneticin®) in eukaryotes
   3322..35      +  CDS            rop (fragment) (across the origin): Rop protein, which maintains plasmids at low copy number; rop
>Addgene plasmid #215996 | AA070 | addgene full sequence | sequence record 431473 | Addgene NGS Result
TCGCGCGTTTCGGTGATGACGGTGAAAACCTCTGACACATGCAGCTCCCGGAGACGGTCACAGCTTGTCT
GTAAGCGGATGCCGGGAGCAGACAAGCCCGTCAGGGCGCGTCAGCGGGTGTTGGCGGGTGTCGGGGCTGG
CTTAACTATGCGGCATCAGAGCAGATTGTACTGAGAGTGCACCATATGCGGTGTGAAATACCGCACAGAT
GCGTAAGGAGAAAATACCGCATCAGGCGCCATTCGCCATTCAGGCTGCGCAACTGTTGGGAAGGGCGATC
GGTGCGGGCCTCTTCGCTATTACGCCAGCTGGCGAAAGGGGGATGTGCTGCAAGGCGATTAAGTTGGGTA
ACGCCAGGGTTTTCCCAGTCACGACGTTGTAAAACGACGGCCAGAGAATTCGAGCTCGGTACCTCGCGAA
TACATCTAGATGAAGACGTAGGAGCCACCATGGTGAGCAAGGGCGAGGAGCTGTTCACCGGGGTGGTGCC
CATCCTGGTCGAGCTGGACGGCGACGTAAACGGCCACAAGTTCAGCGTGTCCGGCGAGGGCGAGGGCGAT
GCCACCTACGGCAAGCTGACCCTGAAGTTCATCTGCACCACCGGCAAGCTGCCCGTGCCCTGGCCCACCC
TCGTGACCACCTTCAGCTACGGCGTGCAGTGCTTCAGCCGCTACCCCGACCACATGAAGCAGCACGACTT
CTTCAAGTCCGCCATGCCCGAAGGCTACGTCCAGGAGCGCACCATCAGCTTCAAGGACGACGGCAACTAC
AAGACCCGCGCCGAGGTGAAGTTCGAGGGCGACACCCTGGTGAACCGCATCGAGCTGAAGGGCATCGACT
TCAAGGAGGACGGCAACATCCTGGGGCACAAGCTGGAGTACAACTACAACAGCCACAACGTCTATATCAC
GGCCGACAAGCAGAAGAACGGCATCAAGGCGAACTTCAAGATCCGCCACAACATCGAGGACGGCAGCGTG
CAGCTCGCCGACCACTACCAGCAGAACACCCCCATCGGCGACGGCCCCGTGCTGCTGCCCGACAACCACT
ACCTGTTCATCCAGTCCGCCCTGAGCAAAGACCCCAACGAGAAGCGCGATCACATGGTCCTGCTGGAGTT
CGTGACCGCCGCCGGGATCACTCACGGCATGGACGAGCTGTACAAGGGAAGCACGTCTTCATCGGATCCC
GGGCCCGTCGACTGCAGAGGCCTGCATGCAAGCTTGGTGTAATCATGGTCATAGCTGTTTCCTGTGTGAA
ATTGTTATCCGCTCACAATTCCACACAACATACGAGCCGGAAGCATAAAGTGTAAAGCCTGGGGTGCCTA
ATGAGTGAGCTAACTCACATTAATTGCGTTGCGCTCACTGCCCGCTTTCCAGTCGGGAAACCTGTCGTGC
CAGCTGCATTAATGAATCGGCCAACGCGCGGGGAGAGGCGGTTTGCGTATTGGGCGCTCTTCCGCTTCCT
CGCTCACTGACTCGCTGCGCTCGGTCGTTCGGCTGCGGCGAGCGGTATCAGCTCACTCAAAGGCGGTAAT
ACGGTTATCCACAGAATCAGGGGATAACGCAGGAAAGAACATGTGAGCAAAAGGCCAGCAAAAGGCCAGG
AACCGTAAAAAGGCCGCGTTGCTGGCGTTTTTCCATAGGCTCCGCCCCCCTGACGAGCATCACAAAAATC
GACGCTCAAGTCAGAGGTGGCGAAACCCGACAGGACTATAAAGATACCAGGCGTTTCCCCCTGGAAGCTC
CCTCGTGCGCTCTCCTGTTCCGACCCTGCCGCTTACCGGATACCTGTCCGCCTTTCTCCCTTCGGGAAGC
GTGGCGCTTTCTCATAGCTCACGCTGTAGGTATCTCAGTTCGGTGTAGGTCGTTCGCTCCAAGCTGGGCT
GTGTGCACGAACCCCCCGTTCAGCCCGACCGCTGCGCCTTATCCGGTAACTATCGTCTTGAGTCCAACCC
GGTAAGACACGACTTATCGCCACTGGCAGCAGCCACTGGTAACAGGATTAGCAGAGCGAGGTATGTAGGC
GGTGCTACAGAGTTCTTGAAGTGGTGGCCTAACTACGGCTACACTAGAAGAACAGTATTTGGTATCTGCG
CTCTGCTGAAGCCAGTTACCTTCGGAAAAAGAGTTGGTAGCTCTTGATCCGGCAAACAAACCACCGCTGG
TAGCGGTGGTTTTTTTGTTTGCAAGCAGCAGATTACGCGCAGAAAAAAAGGATCTCAAGAAGATCCTTTG
ATCTTTTCTACGGGGTCTGACGCTCAGTGGAACGAAAACTCACGTTAAGGGATTTTGGTCATGAGATTAT
CAAAAAGGATCTTCACCTAGATCCTTTTAAATTAAAAATGAAGTTTTAAATCAAGCCCAATCTGAATAAT
GTTACAACCAATTAACCAATTCTGATTAGAAAAACTCATCGAGCATCAAATGAAACTGCAATTTATTCAT
ATCAGGATTATCAATACCATATTTTTGAAAAAGCCGTTTCTGTAATGAAGGAGAAAACTCACCGAGGCAG
TTCCATAGGATGGCAAGATCCTGGTATCGGTCTGCGATTCCGACTCGTCCAACATCAATACAACCTATTA
ATTTCCCCTCGTCAAAAATAAGGTTATCAAGTGAGAAATCACCATGAGTGACGACTGAATCCGGTGAGAA
TGGCAAAAGTTTATGCATTTCTTTCCAGACTTGTTCAACAGGCCAGCCATTACGCTCGTCATCAAAATCA
CTCGCATCAACCAAACCGTTATTCATTCGTGATTGCGCCTGAGCGAGACGAAATACGCGATCGCTGTTAA
AAGGACAATTACAAACAGGAATCGAATGCAACCGGCGCAGGAACACTGCCAGCGCATCAACAATATTTTC
ACCTGAATCAGGATATTCTTCTAATACCTGGAATGCTGTTTTTCCGGGGATCGCAGTGGTGAGTAACCAT
GCATCATCAGGAGTACGGATAAAATGCTTGATGGTCGGAAGAGGCATAAATTCCGTCAGCCAGTTTAGTC
TGACCATCTCATCTGTAACATCATTGGCAACGCTACCTTTGCCATGTTTCAGAAACAACTCTGGCGCATC
GGGCTTCCCATACAAGCGATAGATTGTCGCACCTGATTGCCCGACATTATCGCGAGCCCATTTATACCCA
TATAAATCAGCATCCATGTTGGAATTTAATCGCGGCCTCGACGTTTCCCGTTGAATATGGCTCATAACAC
CCCTTGTATTACTGTTTATGTAAGCAGACAGTTTTATTGTTCATGATGATATATTTTTATCTTGTGCAAT
GTAACATCAGAGATTTTGAGACACGGGCCAGAGCTGCA
